Addgene plasmid #77891: TESK1 gRNA (BRDN0001487046)
Purpose: 3rd generation lentiviral gRNA plasmid targeting human TESK1
Depositing lab: John Doench & David Root. Depositing organization: Broad Institute. Publication: Optimized sgRNA design to maximize activity and minimize off-target effects of CRISPR-Cas9. Doench JG, Fusi N, Sullender M, Hegde M, Vaimberg EW, Donovan KF, Smith I, Tothova Z, Wilen C, Orchard R, Virgin HW, Listgarten J, Root DE. Nat Biotechnol. 2016 Jan 18. doi: 10.1038/nbt.3437. PubMed 26780180.
Backbone
  Vector backbone: lentiGuide-Puro
  Backbone manufacturer: Zhang Lab (Addgene plasmid # 52963)
  Vector type: Mammalian Expression, Lentiviral, CRISPR
  Selectable markers: Puromycin
Growth in bacteria
  Bacterial resistance: Ampicillin, 100 μg/mL
  Growth temperature: 37°C
  Growth strain: DH5alpha
  Copy number: High Copy
Gene/Insert
  Gene/Insert name: TESK1 (alt names: TESK1; NM_006285.2)
  gRNA/shRNA sequence: TGCACCAGTATATGAATGGG
  Species: H. sapiens (human)
  Entrez Gene: TESK1
  Promoter: hU6
  Cloning method: Unknown
  Sequencing primers: 5′ U6-F; 3′ pS2-R
Terms and licenses: Academic/Nonprofit Terms; Industry Terms: Not Available to Industry
Depositor comments: The gRNA was designed to target the following Genbank reference sequence(s): NM_006285.2. Note that this plasmid does NOT contain Cas9. It should be used in conjunction with lentiCas9-Blast (Addgene #52962) or otherwise with cell lines already expressing Cas9. Browse the full kinome gRNA library at http://www.addgene.org/pooled-library/broadgpp-human-kinome/ or visit http://www.broadinstitute.org/rnai/public/ for detailed protocols and information.
How to cite: TESK1 gRNA (BRDN0001487046) was a gift from John Doench & David Root (Addgene plasmid # 77891 ; http://n2t.net/addgene:77891 ; RRID:Addgene_77891)
