[The description below was written by a language model from this plasmid's Addgene catalogue record and pLannotate feature annotations shown in this document.]
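Description:
TESK1 gRNA (BRDN0001487046) is a third-generation lentiviral CRISPR guide plasmid built on the lentiGuide-Puro backbone, carrying a single guide RNA designed against human TESK1 (reference transcript NM_006285.2). It is propagated in E. coli as a high-copy plasmid through a ColE1/pUC-type origin with ampicillin selection (AmpR). The backbone also retains an f1 origin, an SV40 origin and poly(A) signal, and remnants of lac and phage-promoter cloning elements that play no role in the payload.

The lentiviral transfer cassette begins with an RSV promoter fused to a truncated HIV-1 5' LTR, which makes genomic RNA production in packaging cells Tat-independent. This is followed by the Ψ packaging signal with a partial gag region and the Rev response element for Rev-dependent nuclear export. Within the provirus, a human U6 RNA polymerase III promoter drives the TESK1-targeting spacer joined to the Streptococcus pyogenes Cas9 gRNA scaffold. A central polypurine tract lies just downstream. A separate Pol II unit, consisting of the EF-1α core promoter with its intron A, expresses puromycin N-acetyltransferase so that transduced mammalian cells can be selected with puromycin. The WPRE after this marker enhances transcript expression. The cassette ends in a self-inactivating ΔU3 3' LTR, which disables LTR promoter activity after integration.

The plasmid does not encode Cas9, so it must be used with a separate Cas9 lentivirus or in cells that already express Cas9. It is one clone of a human kinome gRNA collection and is intended for Cas9-mediated disruption of the TESK1 gene.
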