Features (pLannotate 1.2.2; 29 found; start..end, strand, type, name):
     14..80      +  CDS            small t antigen (fragment): SV40 (simian virus 40) small t antigen
    106..317     +  promoter       EF-1α core promoter: core promoter for human elongation factor EF-1α
    318..1256    +  intron         EF-1α intron A: intron upstream of the start codon of human EF-1α
   1278..1877    +  CDS            PuroR (fragment): puromycin N-acetyltransferase; pac from Streptomyces; confers resistance to puromycin
   1893..2481    +  misc_feature   WPRE: woodchuck hepatitis virus posttranscriptional regulatory element
   2532..2551    +  misc_feature   cPPT/CTS (fragment): central polypurine tract and central termination sequence of HIV-1
   2553..2786    +  LTR            3' LTR (ΔU3): self-inactivating 3' long terminal repeat (LTR) from HIV-1
   2864..2985    +  polyA_signal   SV40 poly(A) signal: SV40 polyadenylation signal
   3025..3160    +  rep_origin     SV40 ori: SV40 origin of replication
   3181..3199    -  promoter       T7 promoter: promoter for bacteriophage T7 RNA polymerase
   3207..3362    +  CDS            lacZα (fragment): LacZα fragment of β-galactosidase; lacZ fragment
   3367..3795    +  rep_origin     f1 ori (sequence partly withheld): f1 bacteriophage origin of replication; arrow indicates direction of (+) strand synthesis
   3848..3952    +  promoter       AmpR promoter: bla
   3953..4813    +  CDS            AmpR: β-lactamase; bla; confers resistance to ampicillin, carbenicillin, and related antibiotics
   4984..5572    +  rep_origin     ori: high-copy-number ColE1/pMB1/pBR322/pUC origin of replication
   5755..5847    +  CDS            lacI (fragment): lac repressor; lacI; The lac repressor binds to the lac operator to inhibit transcription in E. coli. This inhibition can be relieved by adding lactose or isopropyl-β-D-thiogalactopyranoside (IPTG).
   5860..5881    +  protein_bind   CAP binding site: CAP binding activates transcription in the presence of cAMP. E. coli catabolite activator protein
   5896..5926    +  promoter       lac promoter: promoter for the E. coli lac operon
   5934..5950    +  protein_bind   lac operator: The lac repressor binds to the lac operator to inhibit transcription in E. coli. This inhibition can be relieved by adding lactose or isopropyl-β-D-thiogalactopyranoside (IPTG). lac repressor encoded by lacI
   5995..6013    +  promoter       T3 promoter: promoter for bacteriophage T3 RNA polymerase
   6041..6267    +  promoter       RSV promoter: Rous sarcoma virus enhancer/promoter
   6268..6448    +  LTR            5' LTR (truncated): truncated 5' long terminal repeat (LTR) from HIV-1
   6495..6620    +  misc_feature   HIV-1 Ψ: packaging signal of human immunodeficiency virus type 1
   6604..6967    +  CDS            HIV-1 gag (fragment): gag protein from human immunodeficiency virus 1; gag
   7113..7346    +  misc_feature   RRE: The Rev response element (RRE) of HIV-1 allows for Rev-dependent mRNA export from the nucleus to the cytoplasm.
   7723..7749    +  CDS            Rev (fragment): human immunodeficiency virus 1 (HIV-1) Rev protein; rev; enhances nuclear export of unspliced and incompletely spliced viral mRNAs
   7753..7993    +  promoter       U6 promoter: RNA polymerase III promoter for human U6 snRNA
   8023..8098    +  misc_RNA       gRNA scaffold: guide RNA scaffold for the Streptococcus pyogenes CRISPR/Cas9 system
   8154..8271    +  misc_feature   cPPT/CTS: central polypurine tract and central termination sequence of HIV-1
>Addgene plasmid #77891 | TESK1 gRNA (BRDN0001487046) | addgene full sequence | sequence record 188598 | Addgene Assembled Sequence
CCCGGGTGCAAAGATGGATAAAGTTTTAAACAGAGAGGAATCTTTGCAGCTAATGGACCTTCTAGGTCTT
GAAAGGAGTGGGAATTGGCTCCGGTGCCCGTCAGTGGGCAGAGCGCACATCGCCCACAGTCCCCGAGAAG
TTGGGGGGAGGGGTCGGCAATTGATCCGGTGCCTAGAGAAGGTGGCGCGGGGTAAACTGGGAAAGTGATG
TCGTGTACTGGCTCCGCCTTTTTCCCGAGGGTGGGGGAGAACCGTATATAAGTGCAGTAGTCGCCGTGAA
CGTTCTTTTTCGCAACGGGTTTGCCGCCAGAACACAGGTAAGTGCCGTGTGTGGTTCCCGCGGGCCTGGC
CTCTTTACGGGTTATGGCCCTTGCGTGCCTTGAATTACTTCCACCTGGCTGCAGTACGTGATTCTTGATC
CCGAGCTTCGGGTTGGAAGTGGGTGGGAGAGTTCGAGGCCTTGCGCTTAAGGAGCCCCTTCGCCTCGTGC
TTGAGTTGAGGCCTGGCCTGGGCGCTGGGGCCGCCGCGTGCGAATCTGGTGGCACCTTCGCGCCTGTCTC
GCTGCTTTCGATAAGTCTCTAGCCATTTAAAATTTTTGATGACCTGCTGCGACGCTTTTTTTCTGGCAAG
ATAGTCTTGTAAATGCGGGCCAAGATCTGCACACTGGTATTTCGGTTTTTGGGGCCGCGGGCGGCGACGG
GGCCCGTGCGTCCCAGCGCACATGTTCGGCGAGGCGGGGCCTGCGAGCGCGGCCACCGAGAATCGGACGG
GGGTAGTCTCAAGCTGGCCGGCCTGCTCTGGTGCCTGGCCTCGCGCCGCCGTGTATCGCCCCGCCCTGGG
CGGCAAGGCTGGCCCGGTCGGCACCAGTTGCGTGAGCGGAAAGATGGCCGCTTCCCGGCCCTGCTGCAGG
GAGCTCAAAATGGAGGACGCGGCGCTCGGGAGAGCGGGCGGGTGAGTCACCCACACAAAGGAAAAGGGCC
TTTCCGTCCTCAGCCGTCGCTTCATGTGACTCCACGGAGTACCGGGCGCCGTCCAGGCACCTCGATTAGT
TCTCGAGCTTTTGGAGTACGTCGTCTTTAGGTTGGGGGGAGGGGTTTTATGCGATGGAGTTTCCCCACAC
TGAGTGGGTGGAGACTGAAGTTAGGCCAGCTTGGCACTTGATGTAATTCTCCTTGGAATTTGCCCTTTTT
GAGTTTGGATCTTGGTTCATTCTCAAGCCTCAGACAGTGGTTCAAAGTTTTTTTCTTCCATTTCAGGTGT
CGTGACGTACGGCCACCATGACCGAGTACAAGCCCACGGTGCGCCTCGCCACCCGCGACGACGTCCCCAG
GGCCGTACGCACCCTCGCCGCCGCGTTCGCCGACTACCCCGCCACGCGCCACACCGTCGATCCGGACCGC
CACATCGAGCGGGTCACCGAGCTGCAAGAACTCTTCCTCACGCGCGTCGGGCTCGACATCGGCAAGGTGT
GGGTCGCGGACGACGGCGCCGCCGTGGCGGTCTGGACCACGCCGGAGAGCGTCGAAGCGGGGGCGGTGTT
CGCCGAGATCGGCCCGCGCATGGCCGAGTTGAGCGGTTCCCGGCTGGCCGCGCAGCAACAGATGGAAGGC
CTCCTGGCGCCGCACCGGCCCAAGGAGCCCGCGTGGTTCCTGGCCACCGTCGGAGTCTCGCCCGACCACC
AGGGCAAGGGTCTGGGCAGCGCCGTCGTGCTCCCCGGAGTGGAGGCGGCCGAGCGCGCCGGGGTGCCCGC
CTTCCTGGAGACCTCCGCGCCCCGCAACCTCCCCTTCTACGAGCGGCTCGGCTTCACCGTCACCGCCGAC
GTCGAGGTGCCCGAAGGACCGCGCACCTGGTGCATGACCCGCAAGCCCGGTGCCTGAACGCGTTAAGTCG
ACAATCAACCTCTGGATTACAAAATTTGTGAAAGATTGACTGGTATTCTTAACTATGTTGCTCCTTTTAC
GCTATGTGGATACGCTGCTTTAATGCCTTTGTATCATGCTATTGCTTCCCGTATGGCTTTCATTTTCTCC
TCCTTGTATAAATCCTGGTTGCTGTCTCTTTATGAGGAGTTGTGGCCCGTTGTCAGGCAACGTGGCGTGG
TGTGCACTGTGTTTGCTGACGCAACCCCCACTGGTTGGGGCATTGCCACCACCTGTCAGCTCCTTTCCGG
GACTTTCGCTTTCCCCCTCCCTATTGCCACGGCGGAACTCATCGCCGCCTGCCTTGCCCGCTGCTGGACA
GGGGCTCGGCTGTTGGGCACTGACAATTCCGTGGTGTTGTCGGGGAAATCATCGTCCTTTCCTTGGCTGC
TCGCCTGTGTTGCCACCTGGATTCTGCGCGGGACGTCCTTCTGCTACGTCCCTTCGGCCCTCAATCCAGC
GGACCTTCCTTCCCGCGGCCTGCTGCCGGCTCTGCGGCCTCTTCCGCGTCTTCGCCTTCGCCCTCAGACG
AGTCGGATCTCCCTTTGGGCCGCCTCCCCGCGTCGACTTTAAGACCAATGACTTACAAGGCAGCTGTAGA
TCTTAGCCACTTTTTAAAAGAAAAGGGGGGACTGGAAGGGCTAATTCACTCCCAACGAAGACAAGATCTG
CTTTTTGCTTGTACTGGGTCTCTCTGGTTAGACCAGATCTGAGCCTGGGAGCTCTCTGGCTAACTAGGGA
ACCCACTGCTTAAGCCTCAATAAAGCTTGCCTTGAGTGCTTCAAGTAGTGTGTGCCCGTCTGTTGTGTGA
CTCTGGTAACTAGAGATCCCTCAGACCCTTTTAGTCAGTGTGGAAAATCTCTAGCAGTACGTATAGTAGT
TCATGTCATCTTATTATTCAGTATTTATAACTTGCAAAGAAATGAATATCAGAGAGTGAGAGGAACTTGT
TTATTGCAGCTTATAATGGTTACAAATAAAGCAATAGCATCACAAATTTCACAAATAAAGCATTTTTTTC
ACTGCATTCTAGTTGTGGTTTGTCCAAACTCATCAATGTATCTTATCATGTCTGGCTCTAGCTATCCCGC
CCCTAACTCCGCCCATCCCGCCCCTAACTCCGCCCAGTTCCGCCCATTCTCCGCCCCATGGCTGACTAAT
TTTTTTTATTTATGCAGAGGCCGAGGCCGCCTCGGCCTCTGAGCTATTCCAGAAGTAGTGAGGAGGCTTT
TTTGGAGGCCTAGGGACGTACCCAATTCGCCCTATAGTGAGTCGTATTACGCGCGCTCACTGGCCGTCGT
TTTACAACGTCGTGACTGGGAAAACCCTGGCGTTACCCAACTTAATCGCCTTGCAGCACATCCCCCTTTC
GCCAGCTGGCGTAATAGCGAAGAGGCCCGCACCGATCGCCCTTCCCAACAGTTGCGCAGCCTGAATGGCG
AATGGG
[124 nt withheld, positions 3367-3490]
C
[91 nt withheld, positions 3492-3582]
A
[49 nt withheld, positions 3584-3632]
CCTTTGACGTTGGAGTCCACGTTCTTT
[37 nt withheld, positions 3660-3696]
ACCCTATCTCGGTCTATTCTTTTGATTTATAAGGGATTTTGCCGATTTCGGCCTATTGGTTAAAAAATGA
GCTGATTTAACAAAAATTTAACGCGAATTTTAACAAAATATTAACGCTTACAATTTAGGTGGCACTTTTC
GGGGAAATGTGCGCGGAACCCCTATTTGTTTATTTTTCTAAATACATTCAAATATGTATCCGCTCATGAG
ACAATAACCCTGATAAATGCTTCAATAATATTGAAAAAGGAAGAGTATGAGTATTCAACATTTCCGTGTC
GCCCTTATTCCCTTTTTTGCGGCATTTTGCCTTCCTGTTTTTGCTCACCCAGAAACGCTGGTGAAAGTAA
AAGATGCTGAAGATCAGTTGGGTGCACGAGTGGGTTACATCGAACTGGATCTCAACAGCGGTAAGATCCT
TGAGAGTTTTCGCCCCGAAGAACGTTTTCCAATGATGAGCACTTTTAAAGTTCTGCTATGTGGCGCGGTA
TTATCCCGTATTGACGCCGGGCAAGAGCAACTCGGTCGCCGCATACACTATTCTCAGAATGACTTGGTTG
AGTACTCACCAGTCACAGAAAAGCATCTTACGGATGGCATGACAGTAAGAGAATTATGCAGTGCTGCCAT
AACCATGAGTGATAACACTGCGGCCAACTTACTTCTGACAACGATCGGAGGACCGAAGGAGCTAACCGCT
TTTTTGCACAACATGGGGGATCATGTAACTCGCCTTGATCGTTGGGAACCGGAGCTGAATGAAGCCATAC
CAAACGACGAGCGTGACACCACGATGCCTGTAGCAATGGCAACAACGTTGCGCAAACTATTAACTGGCGA
ACTACTTACTCTAGCTTCCCGGCAACAATTAATAGACTGGATGGAGGCGGATAAAGTTGCAGGACCACTT
CTGCGCTCGGCCCTTCCGGCTGGCTGGTTTATTGCTGATAAATCTGGAGCCGGTGAGCGTGGGTCTCGCG
GTATCATTGCAGCACTGGGGCCAGATGGTAAGCCCTCCCGTATCGTAGTTATCTACACGACGGGGAGTCA
GGCAACTATGGATGAACGAAATAGACAGATCGCTGAGATAGGTGCCTCACTGATTAAGCATTGGTAACTG
TCAGACCAAGTTTACTCATATATACTTTAGATTGATTTAAAACTTCATTTTTAATTTAAAAGGATCTAGG
TGAAGATCCTTTTTGATAATCTCATGACCAAAATCCCTTAACGTGAGTTTTCGTTCCACTGAGCGTCAGA
CCCCGTAGAAAAGATCAAAGGATCTTCTTGAGATCCTTTTTTTCTGCGCGTAATCTGCTGCTTGCAAACA
AAAAAACCACCGCTACCAGCGGTGGTTTGTTTGCCGGATCAAGAGCTACCAACTCTTTTTCCGAAGGTAA
CTGGCTTCAGCAGAGCGCAGATACCAAATACTGTTCTTCTAGTGTAGCCGTAGTTAGGCCACCACTTCAA
GAACTCTGTAGCACCGCCTACATACCTCGCTCTGCTAATCCTGTTACCAGTGGCTGCTGCCAGTGGCGAT
AAGTCGTGTCTTACCGGGTTGGACTCAAGACGATAGTTACCGGATAAGGCGCAGCGGTCGGGCTGAACGG
GGGGTTCGTGCACACAGCCCAGCTTGGAGCGAACGACCTACACCGAACTGAGATACCTACAGCGTGAGCT
ATGAGAAAGCGCCACGCTTCCCGAAGGGAGAAAGGCGGACAGGTATCCGGTAAGCGGCAGGGTCGGAACA
GGAGAGCGCACGAGGGAGCTTCCAGGGGGAAACGCCTGGTATCTTTATAGTCCTGTCGGGTTTCGCCACC
TCTGACTTGAGCGTCGATTTTTGTGATGCTCGTCAGGGGGGCGGAGCCTATGGAAAAACGCCAGCAACGC
GGCCTTTTTACGGTTCCTGGCCTTTTGCTGGCCTTTTGCTCACATGTTCTTTCCTGCGTTATCCCCTGAT
TCTGTGGATAACCGTATTACCGCCTTTGAGTGAGCTGATACCGCTCGCCGCAGCCGAACGACCGAGCGCA
GCGAGTCAGTGAGCGAGGAAGCGGAAGAGCGCCCAATACGCAAACCGCCTCTCCCCGCGCGTTGGCCGAT
TCATTAATGCAGCTGGCACGACAGGTTTCCCGACTGGAAAGCGGGCAGTGAGCGCAACGCAATTAATGTG
AGTTAGCTCACTCATTAGGCACCCCAGGCTTTACACTTTATGCTTCCGGCTCGTATGTTGTGTGGAATTG
TGAGCGGATAACAATTTCACACAGGAAACAGCTATGACCATGATTACGCCAAGCGCGCAATTAACCCTCA
CTAAAGGGAACAAAAGCTGGAGCTGCAAGCTTAATGTAGTCTTATGCAATACTCTTGTAGTCTTGCAACA
TGGTAACGATGAGTTAGCAACATGCCTTACAAGGAGAGAAAAAGCACCGTGCATGCCGATTGGTGGAAGT
AAGGTGGTACGATCGTGCCTTATTAGGAAGGCAACAGACGGGTCTGACATGGATTGGACGAACCACTGAA
TTGCCGCATTGCAGAGATATTGTATTTAAGTGCCTAGCTCGATACATAAACGGGTCTCTCTGGTTAGACC
AGATCTGAGCCTGGGAGCTCTCTGGCTAACTAGGGAACCCACTGCTTAAGCCTCAATAAAGCTTGCCTTG
AGTGCTTCAAGTAGTGTGTGCCCGTCTGTTGTGTGACTCTGGTAACTAGAGATCCCTCAGACCCTTTTAG
TCAGTGTGGAAAATCTCTAGCAGTGGCGCCCGAACAGGGACTTGAAAGCGAAAGGGAAACCAGAGGAGCT
CTCTCGACGCAGGACTCGGCTTGCTGAAGCGCGCACGGCAAGAGGCGAGGGGCGGCGACTGGTGAGTACG
CCAAAAATTTTGACTAGCGGAGGCTAGAAGGAGAGAGATGGGTGCGAGAGCGTCAGTATTAAGCGGGGGA
GAATTAGATCGCGATGGGAAAAAATTCGGTTAAGGCCAGGGGGAAAGAAAAAATATAAATTAAAACATAT
AGTATGGGCAAGCAGGGAGCTAGAACGATTCGCAGTTAATCCTGGCCTGTTAGAAACATCAGAAGGCTGT
AGACAAATACTGGGACAGCTACAACCATCCCTTCAGACAGGATCAGAAGAACTTAGATCATTATATAATA
CAGTAGCAACCCTCTATTGTGTGCATCAAAGGATAGAGATAAAAGACACCAAGGAAGCTTTAGACAAGAT
AGAGGAAGAGCAAAACAAAAGTAAGACCACCGCACAGCAAGCGGCCGCTGATCTTCAGACCTGGAGGAGG
AGATATGAGGGACAATTGGAGAAGTGAATTATATAAATATAAAGTAGTAAAAATTGAACCATTAGGAGTA
GCACCCACCAAGGCAAAGAGAAGAGTGGTGCAGAGAGAAAAAAGAGCAGTGGGAATAGGAGCTTTGTTCC
TTGGGTTCTTGGGAGCAGCAGGAAGCACTATGGGCGCAGCGTCAATGACGCTGACGGTACAGGCCAGACA
ATTATTGTCTGGTATAGTGCAGCAGCAGAACAATTTGCTGAGGGCTATTGAGGCGCAACAGCATCTGTTG
CAACTCACAGTCTGGGGCATCAAGCAGCTCCAGGCAAGAATCCTGGCTGTGGAAAGATACCTAAAGGATC
AACAGCTCCTGGGGATTTGGGGTTGCTCTGGAAAACTCATTTGCACCACTGCTGTGCCTTGGAATGCTAG
TTGGAGTAATAAATCTCTGGAACAGATTTGGAATCACACGACCTGGATGGAGTGGGACAGAGAAATTAAC
AATTACACAAGCTTAATACACTCCTTAATTGAAGAATCGCAAAACCAGCAAGAAAAGAATGAACAAGAAT
TATTGGAATTAGATAAATGGGCAAGTTTGTGGAATTGGTTTAACATAACAAATTGGCTGTGGTATATAAA
ATTATTCATAATGATAGTAGGAGGCTTGGTAGGTTTAAGAATAGTTTTTGCTGTACTTTCTATAGTGAAT
AGAGTTAGGCAGGGATATTCACCATTATCGTTTCAGACCCACCTCCCAACCCCGAGGGGACCCAGAGAGG
GCCTATTTCCCATGATTCCTTCATATTTGCATATACGATACAAGGCTGTTAGAGAGATAATTAGAATTAA
TTTGACTGTAAACACAAAGATATTAGTACAAAATACGTGACGTAGAAAGTAATAATTTCTTGGGTAGTTT
GCAGTTTTAAAATTATGTTTTAAAATGGACTATCATATGCTTACCGTAACTTGAAAGTATTTCGATTTCT
TGGCTTTATATATCTTGTGGAAAGGACGAAACACCGTGCACCAGTATATGAATGGGGTTTTAGAGCTAGA
AATAGCAAGTTAAAATAAGGCTAGTCCGTTATCAACTTGAAAAAGTGGCACCGAGTCGGTGCTTTTTTAA
GCTTGGCGTAACTAGATCTTGAGACAAATGGCAGTATTCATCCACAATTTTAAAAGAAAAGGGGGGATTG
GGGGGTACAGTGCAGGGGAAAGAATAGTAGACATAATAGCAACAGACATACAAACTAAAGAATTACAAAA
ACAAATTACAAAAATTCAAAATTTTCGGGTTTATTACAGGGACAGCAGAGATCCACTTTGGCGCCGGCTC
GAGGGGG
