>Addgene plasmid #77891 | TESK1 gRNA (BRDN0001487046) | depositor partial sequence | sequence record 145351 | Target Sequence
TGCACCAGTATATGAATGGG
