>Addgene plasmid #77891 | TESK1 gRNA (BRDN0001487046) | addgene partial sequence | sequence record 188597 | hU6-F
AGAAAGTAATAATTTCTTGGGTAGTTTGCAGTTTTAAAATTATGTTTTAAAATGGACTATCATATGCTTA
CCGTAACTTGAAAGTATTTCGATTTCTTGGCTTTATATATCTTGTGGAAAGGACGAAACACCGTGCACCA
GTATATGAATGGGGTTTTAGAGCTAGAAATAGCAAGTTAAAATAAGGCTAGTCCGTTATCAACTTGAAAA
AGTGGCACCGAGTCGGTGCTTTTTTAAGCTTGGCGTAACTAGATCTTGAGACAAATGGCAGTATTCATCC
ACAATTTTAAAAGAAAAGGGGGGATTGGGGGGTACAGTGCAGGGGAAAGAATAGTAGACATAATAGCAAC
AGACATACAAACTAAAGAATTACAAAAACAAATTACAAAAATTCAAAATTTTCGGGTTTATTACAGGGAC
AGCAGAGATCCACTTTGGCGCCGGCTCGAGGGGGCCCGGGTGCAAAGATGGATAAAGTTTTAAACAGAGA
GGAATCTTTGCAGCTAATGGACCTTCTAGGTCTTGAAAGGAGTGGGAATTGGCTCCGGTGCCCGTCAGTG
GGCAGAGCGC
